>Addgene plasmid #65457 | mVenus-PA-MKI | depositor partial sequence | sequence record 110985 | GFP-F covering LOV2, MKI
CCTTGGCTACTACACTTGAACGTATTGAGAAGAACTTTGTCATTACTGACCCAAGATTGCCAGATAATCC
CATTATATTCGCGTCCGATAGTTTCTTGCAGTTGACAGAATATAGCCGTGAAGAAATTTTGGGAAGAAAC
TGCAGGTTTCTACAAGGTCCTGAAACTGATCGCGCGACAGTGAGAAAAATTAGAGATGCCATAGATAACC
AAACAGAGGTCACTGTTCAGCTGATTAATTATACAAAGAGTGGTAAAAAGTTCTGGAACCTCTTTCACTT
GCAGCCTATGCGAGATCAGAAGGGAGATGTCCAGTACTTTATTGGGGTTCAGTTGGATGGAACTGAGCAT
GTCCGAGATGCTGCCGAGAGAGAGGGAGTCATGCTGATTAAGAAAACTGCAGAAAATATTGATGAGGGAC
GTAAAAAATATAAATATCGTCGTAAATAGGAATTCTGCAGTCGACGGTACCGCGGGCCCGGGATCCACCG
GATCTAGA
