>Addgene plasmid #65457 | mVenus-PA-MKI | addgene partial sequence | sequence record 118285 | SV40pA-R 5'-GAAATTTGTGATGCTATTGC-3'
TTAGCTGCATAACAGGTTAACAACAACAATTGCATTCATTTTATGTTTCAGGTTCAGGGGGAGGTGTGGG
AGGTTTTTTAAAGCAAGTAAAACCTCTACAAATGTGGTATGGCTGATTATGATCAGTTATCTAGATCCGG
TGGATCCCGGGCCCGCGGTACCGTCGACTGCAGAATTCCTATTTACGACGATATTTATATTTTTTACGTC
CCTCATCAATATTTTCTGCAGTTTTCTTAATCAGCATGACTCCCTCTCTCTCGGCAGCATCTCGGACATG
CTCAGTTCCATCCAACTGAACCCCAATAAAGTACTGGACATCTCCCTTCTGATCTCGCATAGGCTGCAAG
TGAAAGAGGTTCCAGAACTTTTTACCACTCTTTGTATAATTAATCAGCTGAACAGTGACCTCTGTTTGGT
TATCTATGGCATCTCTAATTTTTCTCACTGTCGCGCGATCAGTTTCAGGACCTTGTAGAAACCTGCAGTT
TCTTCCCAAAATTTCTTCACGGCTATATTCTGTCAACTGCAAGAAACTATCGGACGCGAATATAATGGGA
TTATCTGGCAATCTTGGGTCAGTAATGACAAAGTTCTTCTCAATACGTTCAAGTGTAGTAGCCAAGGATC
CCATTTCTCGAGATCTGAGTCCGGACTTGTACAGCTCGTCCATGCCGAGAGTGATCCCGGCGGCGGTCAC
GAACTCCAGCAGGACCATGTGATCGCGCTTCTCGTTGGGGTCTTTGCTCAGTTTGGACTGGTAGCTCAGG
TAGTGGTTGTCGGGCAGCAGCACGGGGCCGTCGCCGATGGGGGTGTTCTGCTGGTAGTGGTCGGCGAGCT
GCACGCCGCCGTCCTCGATGTTGTGGCGGATCTTGAAGTTTGCCTTGATGCCGTTCTTCTGCTTGTCGGC
GGTGATATAGACGTTGTGGCTGTT
