>Addgene plasmid #65457 | mVenus-PA-MKI | addgene partial sequence | sequence record 118289 | CMV-F 5'-CGCAAATGGGCGGTAGGCGTG-3'
GGAGCTGTTCACCGGGGTGGTGCCCATCCTGGTCGAGCTGGACGGCGACGTAAACGGCCACAAGTTCAGC
GTGTCCGGCGAGGGCGAGGGCGATGCCACCTACGGCAAGCTGACCCTGAAGTTGATCTGCACCACCGGCA
AGCTGCCCGTGCCCTGGCCCACCCTCGTGACCACCCTCGGCTACGGCCTGCAGTGCTTCGCCCGCTACCC
CGACCACATGAAGCAGCACGACTTCTTCAAGTCCGCCATGCCCGAAGGCTACGTCCAGGAGCGCACCATC
TTCTTCAAGGACGACGGCAACTACAAGACCCGCGCCGAGGTGAAGTTCGAGGGCGACACCCTGGTGAACC
GCATCGAGCTGAAGGGCATCGACTTCAAGGAGGACGGCAACATCCTGGGGCACAAGCTGGAGTACAACTA
CAACAGCCACAACGTCTATATCACCGCCGACAAGCAGAAGAACGGCATCAAGGCAAACTTCAAGATCCGC
CACAACATCGAGGACGGCGGCGTGCAGCTCGCCGACCACTACCAGCAGAACACCCCCATCGGCGACGGCC
CCGTGCTGCTGCCCGACAA
