>Addgene plasmid #65457 | mVenus-PA-MKI | depositor partial sequence | sequence record 118735 | LOV2F1 primer
GTACTTTATTGGGGTTCAGTTGGATGGAACTGAGCATGTCCGAGATGCTGCCGAGAGAGAGGGAGTCATG
CTGATTAAGAAAACTGCAGAAAATATTGATGAGGGACGTAAAAAATATAAATATCGTCGTAAATAGGAAT
TCTGCAGTCGACGGTACCGCGGGCCCGGGATCCACCGGATCTAGATAACTGATCATAATCAGCCATACCA
CATTTGTAGAGGTTTTACTTGCTTTAAAAAACCTCCCACACCTCCCCCTGAACCTGAAACATAAAATGAA
TGCAATTGTTGTTGTTAACTTGTTTATTGCAGCTTATAATGGTTACAAATAAAGCAATAGCATCACAAAT
TTCACAAATAAAGCATTTTTTTCACTGCATTCTAGTTGTGGTTTGTCCAAACTCATCAATGTATCTTAAG
GCGTAAATTGTAAGCGTTAATATTTTGTTAAAATTCGCGTTAAATTTTTGTTAAATCAGCTCATTTTTTA
ACCAATAGGCCGAAATCGGCAAAATCCCTTATAAATCAAAAGAATAGACCGAGATAGGGT
[37 nt withheld, positions 551-587]
AAAGAACGTGGACTCCAACGTCAAAGG
[49 nt withheld, positions 615-663]
TAATCAAGTTTTTTGGGGTCGAGGTGCCGT
