[The description below was written by a language model from this plasmid's Addgene catalogue record.]
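Description:
mVenus-PA-MKI is a mammalian expression plasmid built on the pVenus-C1 backbone, a C1-type fluorescent protein fusion vector in which a gene of interest is placed downstream of, and in frame with, the Venus yellow fluorescent protein. The recorded total size is about 5.2 kb. It is maintained in E. coli as a high-copy plasmid under kanamycin selection. The record gives no feature table, so the origin of replication, polyadenylation signal and any mammalian selection marker are not documented here, although C1-series vectors generally carry these standard elements.

The listed insert is MKI (also called MLCKi), a synthetic sequence of only about 30 bp encoding a short peptide inhibitor of myosin light-chain kinase, expressed from the CMV promoter. The stated purpose is photoactivatable inhibition of myosin light-chain kinase, and the associated work concerns photoswitchable inhibitory peptides for manipulating endogenous kinase activity in living cells. The "PA" in the name implies that the peptide is coupled to a light-responsive module that masks it in the dark and exposes it on illumination, but the record does not name that domain or describe its arrangement. The backbone size given, somewhat larger than a bare C1 vector, may mean the module is counted as part of the backbone rather than the insert, though this is not stated. The mVenus tag would allow expressing cells to be identified and the construct's localisation followed by fluorescence microscopy. Typical use is transfection into cultured mammalian cells to acutely suppress MLCK activity with light, giving temporal and potentially spatial control in studies of processes that depend on this kinase.
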