Addgene plasmid #65457: mVenus-PA-MKI
Purpose: photoactivatable myosin light-chain kinase inihibition
Depositing lab: Klaus Hahn. Depositing organization: University of North Carolina at Chapel Hill. Publication: Manipulation of endogenous kinase activity in living cells using photoswitchable inhibitory peptides. Yi JJ, Wang H, Vilela M, Danuser G, Hahn KM. ACS Synth Biol. 2014 Nov 21;3(11):788-95. doi: 10.1021/sb5001356. Epub 2014 Jun 13. PubMed 24905630.
Backbone
  Vector backbone: pVenus-C1
  Backbone size w/o insert (bp): 5200
  Total vector size (bp): 5230
  Vector type: Mammalian Expression
Growth in bacteria
  Bacterial resistance: Kanamycin, 50 μg/mL
  Growth temperature: 37°C
  Growth strain: DH5alpha
  Copy number: High Copy
Gene/Insert
  Gene/Insert name: MKI (alt name: MLCKi)
  Species: Synthetic
  Insert size (bp): 30
  Promoter: CMV
  Cloning method: Unknown
  Sequencing primers: 5′ CMV-F or GFP-F
Terms and licenses: Academic/Nonprofit Terms; Industry Terms: Not Available to Industry
How to cite: mVenus-PA-MKI was a gift from Klaus Hahn (Addgene plasmid # 65457 ; http://n2t.net/addgene:65457 ; RRID:Addgene_65457)
